Addgene plasmid #235801: pME_G_0_1-2_001_OC5'1
Purpose: 5' Operon Connector 1 in the M1 position used to construct operons
Depositing lab: Tobias Erb. Depositing organization: Max Planck Institute for Terrestrial Microbiology. Publication: A modular high-throughput approach for advancing synthetic biology in the chloroplast of Chlamydomonas. Inckemann RM, Chotel T, Burgis M, Brinkmann CK, Andreas L, Baumann J, Sharma P, Klose M, Barrett J, Ries F, Paczia N, Glatter T, Mackinder LCM, Willmund F, Erb TJ. Nat Plants. 2025 Nov;11(11):2332-2349. doi: 10.1038/s41477-025-02126-2. Epub 2025 Nov 3. PubMed 41184475.
Backbone
  Vector backbone: pME_Cp_UAV_GFP
  Backbone size w/o insert (bp): 2101
  Vector type: Synthetic Biology
Growth in bacteria
  Bacterial resistance: Chloramphenicol, 25 μg/mL
  Growth temperature: 37°C
  Growth strain: DH5alpha
  Copy number: High Copy
Gene/Insert
  Gene/Insert name: 5' Operon Connector 1
  Species: Synthetic
  Insert size (bp): 19
  Mutation: none
  Cloning method: Restriction Enzyme; 5′ cloning site BsaI (destroyed during cloning); 3′ cloning site BsaI (destroyed during cloning)
  Sequencing primers: 5′ CGTATCACGAGGCAGAATTTC; 3′ CCTGCATAACGCGAAGTAATC
Terms and licenses: Academic/Nonprofit Terms; Industry Terms: Not Available to Industry
Depositor comments: Please visit https://doi.org/10.1101/2024.05.08.593163 for bioRxiv preprint.
How to cite: pME_G_0_1-2_001_OC5'1 was a gift from Tobias Erb (Addgene plasmid # 235801 ; http://n2t.net/addgene:235801 ; RRID:Addgene_235801)
