[The description below was written by a language model from this plasmid's Addgene catalogue record and pLannotate feature annotations shown in this document.]
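Description:
pME_G_0_1-2_001_OC5'1 is a small synthetic-biology part plasmid (about 2.1 kb in total) belonging to a modular cloning toolkit developed for engineering the chloroplast of Chlamydomonas. It is built on the pME_Cp_UAV_GFP backbone, whose name suggests a universal acceptor vector with a GFP dropout. The part was inserted through BsaI sites that were destroyed during cloning, which is typical of Golden Gate-style assembly. The plasmid is maintained in E. coli at high copy from a ColE1/pUC-type origin. Selection is with chloramphenicol, conferred by a cat gene driven by its native cat promoter and followed by the phage lambda t0 terminator.

The payload is a 19 bp synthetic sequence, "5' Operon Connector 1", assigned to the M1 position of the toolkit's assembly scheme. It carries no promoter, coding sequence, tag or reporter. According to the record it serves as a connector used to construct operons, presumably by linking units in multi-gene assemblies, although the record does not describe the exact mechanism or the overhangs involved. The annotated features place the insertion region between BioBrick prefix and suffix sequences, with the interval between them (roughly 50 bp) presumably holding the connector and its flanking cloning sequence. This region is bracketed by a his operon terminator and a putative bacterial terminator, which insulate the part from read-through transcription from the backbone. No chloroplast-specific elements such as homology arms or plastid markers are annotated, consistent with a basic-level storage plasmid used as an input for higher-order assemblies rather than as a transformation vector itself.
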