Features (pLannotate 1.2.2; 8 found; start..end, strand, type, name):
    179..767     +  rep_origin     ori: high-copy-number ColE1/pMB1/pBR322/pUC origin of replication
    962..1019    -  terminator     his operon terminator: This putative transcriptin terminator from the E. coli his operon has a 2-bp deletion introduced during synthesis. Its efficiency has not been determined.
   1020..1039    -  misc_feature   BioBrick suffix: universal suffix for all parts
   1091..1112    -  misc_feature   BioBrick prefix: BioBrick prefix for parts that do not start with "ATG"
   1115..1158    +  terminator     bacterial terminator: putative bacterial transcription terminator
   1244..1341    +  promoter       cat promoter: promoter of the E. coli cat gene encoding chloramphenicol acetyltransferase
   1342..1998    +  CDS            cat: CAT_ECOLX - Experimental evidence at protein level: Swiss-Prot protein existence level 1. This enzyme is an effector of chloramphenicol resistance in bacteria. From Escherichia coli. This protein is used as a marker in many commonly used cloning vectors, such as pACYC184.
   2022..2116    +  terminator     lambda t0 terminator: transcription terminator from phage lambda
>Addgene plasmid #235801 | pME_G_0_1-2_001_OC5'1 | addgene full sequence | sequence record 471427 | Addgene NGS Result
GCCTCGAGCTGTCAGACCAAGTTTACTCATATATACTTTAGATTGATTTAAAACTTCATTTTTAATTTAA
AAGGATCTAGGTGAAGATCCTTTTTGATAATCTCATGACCAAAATCCCTTAACGTGAGTTTTCGTTCCAC
TGAGCGTCAGACCCCGTAGAAAAGATCAAAGGATCTTCTTGAGATCCTTTTTTTCTGCGCGTAATCTGCT
GCTTGCAAACAAAAAAACCACCGCTACCAGCGGTGGTTTGTTTGCCGGATCAAGAGCTACCAACTCTTTT
TCCGAAGGTAACTGGCTTCAGCAGAGCGCAGATACCAAATACTGTTCTTCTAGTGTAGCCGTAGTTAGGC
CACCACTTCAAGAACTCTGTAGCACCGCCTACATACCTCGCTCTGCTAATCCTGTTACCAGTGGCTGCTG
CCAGTGGCGATAAGTCGTGTCTTACCGGGTTGGACTCAAGACGATAGTTACCGGATAAGGCGCAGCGGTC
GGGCTGAACGGGGGGTTCGTGCACACAGCCCAGCTTGGAGCGAACGACCTACACCGAACTGAGATACCTA
CAGCGTGAGCTATGAGAAAGCGCCACGCTTCCCGAAGGGAGAAAGGCGGACAGGTATCCGGTAAGCGGCA
GGGTCGGAACAGGAGAGCGCACGAGGGAGCTTCCAGGGGGAAACGCCTGGTATCTTTATAGTCCTGTCGG
GTTTCGCCACCTCTGACTTGAGCGTCGATTTTTGTGATGCTCGTCAGGGGGGCGGAGCCTGTGGAAAAAC
GCCAGCAACGCGGCCTTTTTACGGTTCCTGGCCTTTTGCTGGCCTTTTGCTCACATGTTCTTTCCTGCGT
TATCCCCTGATTCTGTGGATAACCGTATTACCGCCTTTGAGTGAGCTGATACCGCTCGCCGCAGCCGAAC
GACCGAGCGCAGCGAGTCAGTGAGCGAGGAAGCCTGCATAACGCGAAGTAATCTTTTCGGTTTTAAAGAA
AAAGGGCAGGGTGGTGACACCTTGCCCTTTTTTGCCGGACTGCAGCGGCCGCTACTAGTCGCGATGAGTG
GTCTCAAGTATGTTCGAGACGTGTTCGAGACCACTCATCGCTCTAGAAGCGGCCGCGAATTCCAGAAATC
ATCCTTAGCGAAAGCTAAGGATTTTTTTTATCTGAAATTCTGCCTCGTGATACGCCTATTTTTATAGGTT
AATGTCATGATAATAATGGTTTCTTAGACGTCAGGTGGCACTCGAGTTGATCGGGCACGTAAGAGGTTCC
AACTTTCACCATAATGAAATAAGATCACTACCGGGCGTATTTTTTGAGTTATCGAGATTTTCAGGAGCTA
AGGAAGCTAAAATGGAGAAAAAAATCACTGGATATACCACCGTTGATATATCCCAATGGCATCGTAAAGA
ACATTTTGAGGCATTTCAGTCAGTTGCTCAATGTACCTATAACCAGACCGTTCAGCTGGATATTACGGCC
TTTTTAAAGACCGTAAAGAAAAATAAGCACAAGTTTTATCCGGCCTTTATTCACATTCTTGCCCGCCTGA
TGAATGCTCATCCGGAATTTCGTATGGCAATGAAAGACGGTGAGCTGGTGATATGGGATAGTGTTCACCC
TTGTTACACCGTTTTCCATGAGCAAACTGAAACGTTTTCATCACTCTGGAGTGAATACCACGACGATTTC
CGGCAGTTTCTACACATATATTCGCAAGATGTGGCGTGTTACGGTGAAAACCTGGCCTATTTCCCTAAAG
GGTTTATTGAGAATATGTTTTTCGTATCAGCCAATCCCTGGGTGAGTTTCACCAGTTTTGATTTAAACGT
GGCCAATATGGACAACTTCTTCGCCCCCGTTTTCACCATGGGCAAATATTATACGCAAGGCGACAAGGTG
CTGATGCCGCTGGCGATTCAGGTTCATCATGCCGTTTGTGATGGCTTCCATGTCGGCAGAATGCTTAATG
AATTACAACAGTACTGCGACGAGTGGCAGGGCGGGGCGTAATTTGATATCGAGCTCGCTTGGACTCCTGT
TGATAGATCCAGTAATGACCTCAGAACTCCATCTGGATTTGTTCAGAACGCTCGGTTGCCGCCGGGCGTT
TTTTATTGGTGAGAATCCAA
